Addgene plasmid #105865: pcDNA-K-GECO1
Purpose: Mammalian cell expression plasmid for red fluorescent Ca2+ indicator K-GECO1
Depositing lab: Robert Campbell. Publication: A genetically encoded Ca(2+) indicator based on circularly permutated sea anemone red fluorescent protein eqFP578. Shen Y, Dana H, Abdelfattah AS, Patel R, Shea J, Molina RS, Rawal B, Rancic V, Chang YF, Wu L, Chen Y, Qian Y, Wiens MD, Hambleton N, Ballanyi K, Hughes TE, Drobizhev M, Kim DS, Koyama M, Schreiter ER, Campbell RE. BMC Biol. 2018 Jan 16;16(1):9. doi: 10.1186/s12915-018-0480-0. PubMed 29338710.
Backbone
  Vector backbone: pcDNA3.1
  Vector type: Mammalian Expression
Growth in bacteria
  Bacterial resistance: Ampicillin, 100 μg/mL
  Growth temperature: 37°C
  Growth strain: DH5alpha
  Copy number: High Copy
Gene/Insert
  Gene/Insert name: K-GECO1
  Species: Synthetic
  Insert size (bp): 1239
Terms and licenses: Academic/Nonprofit Terms; Industry Terms: Not Available to Industry
Depositor comments: bioRxiv--A genetically encoded Ca2+ indicator based on circularly permutated sea anemone red fluorescent protein (https://doi.org/10.1101/213082)
How to cite: pcDNA-K-GECO1 was a gift from Robert Campbell (Addgene plasmid # 105865 ; http://n2t.net/addgene:105865 ; RRID:Addgene_105865)
