[The description below was written by a language model from this plasmid's Addgene catalogue record and pLannotate feature annotations shown in this document.]
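Description:
pcDNA-K-GECO1 is a mammalian expression plasmid of about 6.6 kb, built on the pcDNA3.1 backbone, that encodes the red fluorescent genetically encoded calcium indicator K-GECO1. It is propagated in E. coli through a high-copy ColE1/pUC-type origin and selected with ampicillin via the β-lactamase gene and its native promoter. An f1 origin is also present, which allows single-stranded DNA production. For selection in mammalian cells, the backbone carries a neomycin/kanamycin phosphotransferase gene driven by the SV40 enhancer/early promoter and terminated by an SV40 polyadenylation signal, which would permit G418 selection of stable transfectants.

The payload is a synthetic 1,239 bp open reading frame placed downstream of the human cytomegalovirus immediate-early enhancer and promoter and followed by the bovine growth hormone polyadenylation signal, giving strong constitutive expression after transfection. A T7 promoter sits between the CMV promoter and the insert, as is usual for this backbone. The automated annotation splits the insert into two parts. The first is a short fragment matching rat CaM-dependent kinase kinase (Camkk1), which most likely corresponds to the calmodulin-binding peptide of the sensor. The second is a longer segment matched to RCaMP, a related red indicator derived from Entacmaea quadricolor; this reflects similarity to the fluorescent protein and calmodulin portions rather than identity. According to the record, K-GECO1 is based on circularly permuted eqFP578 from sea anemone. Small annotated fragments such as the HIV-1 LTR, ble, lacI and bom hits appear to be backbone remnants or partial matches with no functional role. The plasmid is intended for imaging Ca2+ dynamics in cultured mammalian cells.
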