Features (pLannotate 1.2.2; 21 found; start..end, strand, type, name):
    110..489     +  enhancer       CMV enhancer: human cytomegalovirus immediate early enhancer
    490..693     +  promoter       CMV promoter: human cytomegalovirus (CMV) immediate early promoter
    689..722     +  LTR            5' LTR (truncated) (fragment): truncated 5' long terminal repeat (LTR) from HIV-1
    738..756     +  promoter       T7 promoter: promoter for bacteriophage T7 RNA polymerase
    805..885     +  CDS            Camkk1 (fragment): KKCC1_RAT - Experimental evidence at protein level: Swiss-Prot protein existence level 1. Calcium/calmodulin-dependent protein kinase that belongs to a proposed calcium-triggered signaling cascade involved in a number of cellular processes. Phosphorylates CAMK1, CAMK1D, CAMK1G and CAMK4. Involved in regulating cell apoptosis. Promotes cell survival by phosphorylating AKT1/PKB that inhibits pro-apoptotic BAD/Bcl2- antagonist of cell death. From Rattus norvegicus (Rat).
    892..2037    +  CDS            RCaMP (fragment): RCaMP is a basic (constitutively fluorescent) red fluorescent protein published in 2013, derived from Entacmaea quadricolor.
   2070..2294    +  polyA_signal   bGH poly(A) signal: bovine growth hormone polyadenylation signal
   2298..2319    +  promoter       SV40 promoter (fragment): SV40 enhancer and early promoter
   2340..2768    +  rep_origin     f1 ori (sequence partly withheld): f1 bacteriophage origin of replication; arrow indicates direction of (+) strand synthesis
   2782..3111    +  promoter       SV40 promoter: SV40 enhancer and early promoter
   3178..3969    +  CDS            neo: KKA2_KLEPN - Also known as kan, nptII. Experimental evidence at protein level: Swiss-Prot protein existence level 1. Resistance to kanamycin, neomycin, paromomycin, ribostamycin, butirosin and gentamicin B. From Klebsiella pneumoniae.
   3993..4151    +  CDS            ble (fragment): BLE_KLEPN - Experimental evidence at protein level: Swiss-Prot protein existence level 1. Binding protein with a strong affinity to the bleomycin family of antibiotics. Binds to CL990; an antimitotic-antibiotic compound. From Klebsiella pneumoniae.
   4146..4267    +  polyA_signal   SV40 poly(A) signal: SV40 polyadenylation signal
   4340..4356    -  protein_bind   lac operator: The lac repressor binds to the lac operator to inhibit transcription in E. coli. This inhibition can be relieved by adding lactose or isopropyl-β-D-thiogalactopyranoside (IPTG). lac repressor encoded by lacI
   4364..4394    -  promoter       lac promoter: promoter for the E. coli lac operon
   4409..4430    -  protein_bind   CAP binding site: CAP binding activates transcription in the presence of cAMP. E. coli catabolite activator protein
   4443..4535    -  CDS            lacI (fragment): lac repressor; lacI; The lac repressor binds to the lac operator to inhibit transcription in E. coli. This inhibition can be relieved by adding lactose or isopropyl-β-D-thiogalactopyranoside (IPTG).
   4718..5306    -  rep_origin     ori: high-copy-number ColE1/pMB1/pBR322/pUC origin of replication
   5477..6337    -  CDS            AmpR: β-lactamase; bla; confers resistance to ampicillin, carbenicillin, and related antibiotics
   6338..6442    -  promoter       AmpR promoter: bla
   6501..6553    -  misc_feature   bom (fragment): basis of mobility region from pBR322
>Addgene plasmid #105865 | pcDNA-K-GECO1 | addgene full sequence | sequence record 203656 | Addgene NGS Result
AAAATTTAAGCTACAACAAGGCAAGGCTTGACCGACAATTGCATGAAGAATCTGCTTAGGGTTAGGCGTT
TTGCGCTGCTTCGCGATGTACGGGCCAGATATACGCGTTGACATTGATTATTGACTAGTTATTAATAGTA
ATCAATTACGGGGTCATTAGTTCATAGCCCATATATGGAGTTCCGCGTTACATAACTTACGGTAAATGGC
CCGCCTGGCTGACCGCCCAACGACCCCCGCCCATTGACGTCAATAATGACGTATGTTCCCATAGTAACGC
CAATAGGGACTTTCCATTGACGTCAATGGGTGGAGTATTTACGGTAAACTGCCCACTTGGCAGTACATCA
AGTGTATCATATGCCAAGTACGCCCCCTATTGACGTCAATGACGGTAAATGGCCCGCCTGGCATTATGCC
CAGTACATGACCTTATGGGACTTTCCTACTTGGCAGTACATCTACGTATTAGTCATCGCTATTACCATGG
TGATGCGGTTTTGGCAGTACATCAATGGGCGTGGATAGCGGTTTGACTCACGGGGATTTCCAAGTCTCCA
CCCCATTGACGTCAATGGGAGTTTGTTTTGGCACCAAAATCAACGGGACTTTCCAAAATGTCGTAACAAC
TCCGCCCCATTGACGCAAATGGGCGGTAGGCGTGTACGGTGGGAGGTCTATATAAGCAGAGCTCTCTGGC
TAACTAGAGAACCCACTGCTTACTGGCTTATCGAAATTAATACGACTCACTATAGGGAGACCCAAGCTGG
CTAGCGTGCCGCCACCATGGCCTCGAGAATGGGCAGCGTGAAGCTGATCCCCAGCCTGACCACCGTGATC
CTCGTGAAGTCCATGCTGCGGAAGCGGAGCTTCGGCAACCCCTTCAAGTATAATACGGAGACCCTGTACC
CCGCTGACGGCGGCCTGGAAGGCGCATGTGACATGGCCCTGAAGCTCGTGGGCGGGGGCCACCTGAACTG
CAGCCTTGAGACCACATACAGATCCAAGAAACCCGCTACGAACCTCAAGATGCCCGGTGTCTACAACGTG
GACCACAGACTGGAACGAATCAAAGAGGCCGACGATGAGACCTACGTCGAGCTGCACGAGGTGGCTGTGG
CCAGATACGTGGGCCTGGGTGGTGGCGGAGGTACAGGCGGGAGTGTGAGCGAGCTGATTAAGGAGAACAT
GCCAATGAAGCTGTACATGGAGGGCACCGTGAACAACCACCACTTCAAGTGCACATCCGAGGGCGAAGGC
AAGCCCTACGAGGGCACCCAGACCATGAGAATCAAGGTCGTCGAGGGCGGCCCTCTCCCCTTCGCCTTCG
ACATCCTGGCTACCAGCTTCATGTACGGCAGCAGAACCTTCATCAAGCACCCTCCTGGCATCCCCGACTT
CTTTAAGCAGTCCTTCCCTGAGGGCTTCACATGGGAGAGAGTCACCACATACGAAGACGGGGGCGTGCTG
ACCGCTACCCAGGACACCAGCCTCCAGGACGGCTGCCTCATCTACAACGTCAAGGTTAGAGGGATGAACT
TCCCAGCCAACGGCCCTGTGATGCAGAAGAAAACACTCGGCTGGGAGGCCAGTAATGGCCAACTGACTGA
AGAGCAGATCGCAGAATTTAAAGAGGCTTTCTCCCTATTTGACAAGGACGGGGATGGGACGATAACAACC
AAGGAGCTGGGGACGGTGATGCGGTCTCTGGGGCAGAACCCCACAGAAGCGGAGCTGCAGGACATGATCA
ATGAAGTAGATGCCGACGGTGACGGCACATTCGACTTCCCTGAGTTCCTGACGATGATGGCAAGAAAAAT
GAGTTATAGAGTCACTGAAGAGGAAATTAGAGAAGCGTTCCGCGTGTTTGATAAGGACGGCAATGGCTAC
ATCGGCGCAGCAGAGCTTCGCCACGTGATGACAGACCTTGGAGAGAAGTTAACAGATGAGGAGGTTGATG
AAATGATCAGGGTAGCAGACATCGATGGGGATGGTCAGGTAAACTACGAAGAGTTTGTACAAATGATGAC
AGCGAAGTAGAAGCTTGGTAAACCGCTGATCAGCCTCGACTGTGCCTTCTAGTTGCCAGCCATCTGTTGT
TTGCCCCTCCCCCGTGCCTTCCTTGACCCTGGAAGGTGCCACTCCCACTGTCCTTTCCTAATAAAATGAG
GAAATTGCATCGCATTGTCTGAGTAGGTGTCATTCTATTCTGGGGGGTGGGGTGGGGCAGGACAGCAAGG
GGGAGGATTGGGAAGACAATAGCAGGCATGCTGGGGATGCGGTGGGCTCTATGGCTTCTGAGGCGGAAAG
AACCAGCTGGGGCTCTAGGGGGTATCCCC
[124 nt withheld, positions 2340-2463]
C
[91 nt withheld, positions 2465-2555]
A
[49 nt withheld, positions 2557-2605]
CCTTTGACGTTGGAGTCCACGTTCTTT
[37 nt withheld, positions 2633-2669]
ACCCTATCTCGGTCTATTCTTTTGATTTATAAGGGATTTTGCCGATTTCGGCCTATTGGTTAAAAAATGA
GCTGATTTAACAAAAATTTAACGCGAATTAATTCTGTGGAATGTGTGTCAGTTAGGGTGTGGAAAGTCCC
CAGGCTCCCCAGCAGGCAGAAGTATGCAAAGCATGCATCTCAATTAGTCAGCAACCAGGTGTGGAAAGTC
CCCAGGCTCCCCAGCAGGCAGAAGTATGCAAAGCATGCATCTCAATTAGTCAGCAACCATAGTCCCGCCC
CTAACTCCGCCCATCCCGCCCCTAACTCCGCCCAGTTCCGCCCATTCTCCGCCCCATGGCTGACTAATTT
TTTTTATTTATGCAGAGGCCGAGGCCGCCTCTGCCTCTGAGCTATTCCAGAAGTAGTGAGGAGGCTTTTT
TGGAGGCCTAGGCTTTTGCAAAAAGCTCCCGGGAGCTTGTATATCCATTTTCGGATCTGATCAAGAGACA
GGATGAGGATCGTTTCGCATGATTGAACAAGATGGATTGCACGCAGGTTCTCCGGCCGCTTGGGTGGAGA
GGCTATTCGGCTATGACTGGGCACAACAGACAATCGGCTGCTCTGATGCCGCCGTGTTCCGGCTGTCAGC
GCAGGGGCGCCCGGTTCTTTTTGTCAAGACCGACCTGTCCGGTGCCCTGAATGAACTGCAGGACGAGGCA
GCGCGGCTATCGTGGCTGGCCACGACGGGCGTTCCTTGCGCAGCTGTGCTCGACGTTGTCACTGAAGCGG
GAAGGGACTGGCTGCTATTGGGCGAAGTGCCGGGGCAGGATCTCCTGTCATCTCACCTTGCTCCTGCCGA
GAAAGTATCCATCATGGCTGATGCAATGCGGCGGCTGCATACGCTTGATCCGGCTACCTGCCCATTCGAC
CACCAAGCGAAACATCGCATCGAGCGAGCACGTACTCGGATGGAAGCCGGTCTTGTCGATCAGGATGATC
TGGACGAAGAGCATCAGGGGCTCGCGCCAGCCGAACTGTTCGCCAGGCTCAAGGCGCGCATGCCCGACGG
CGAGGATCTCGTCGTGACCCATGGCGATGCCTGCTTGCCGAATATCATGGTGGAAAATGGCCGCTTTTCT
GGATTCATCGACTGTGGCCGGCTGGGTGTGGCGGACCGCTATCAGGACATAGCGTTGGCTACCCGTGATA
TTGCTGAAGAGCTTGGCGGCGAATGGGCTGACCGCTTCCTCGTGCTTTACGGTATCGCCGCTCCCGATTC
GCAGCGCATCGCCTTCTATCGCCTTCTTGACGAGTTCTTCTGAGCGGGACTCTGGGGTTCGAAATGACCG
ACCAAGCGACGCCCAACCTGCCATCACGAGATTTCGATTCCACCGCCGCCTTCTATGAAAGGTTGGGCTT
CGGAATCGTTTTCCGGGACGCCGGCTGGATGATCCTCCAGCGCGGGGATCTCATGCTGGAGTTCTTCGCC
CACCCCAACTTGTTTATTGCAGCTTATAATGGTTACAAATAAAGCAATAGCATCACAAATTTCACAAATA
AAGCATTTTTTTCACTGCATTCTAGTTGTGGTTTGTCCAAACTCATCAATGTATCTTATCATGTCTGTAT
ACCGTCGACCTCTAGCTAGAGCTTGGCGTAATCATGGTCATAGCTGTTTCCTGTGTGAAATTGTTATCCG
CTCACAATTCCACACAACATACGAGCCGGAAGCATAAAGTGTAAAGCCTGGGGTGCCTAATGAGTGAGCT
AACTCACATTAATTGCGTTGCGCTCACTGCCCGCTTTCCAGTCGGGAAACCTGTCGTGCCAGCTGCATTA
ATGAATCGGCCAACGCGCGGGGAGAGGCGGTTTGCGTATTGGGCGCTCTTCCGCTTCCTCGCTCACTGAC
TCGCTGCGCTCGGTCGTTCGGCTGCGGCGAGCGGTATCAGCTCACTCAAAGGCGGTAATACGGTTATCCA
CAGAATCAGGGGATAACGCAGGAAAGAACATGTGAGCAAAAGGCCAGCAAAAGGCCAGGAACCGTAAAAA
GGCCGCGTTGCTGGCGTTTTTCCATAGGCTCCGCCCCCCTGACGAGCATCACAAAAATCGACGCTCAAGT
CAGAGGTGGCGAAACCCGACAGGACTATAAAGATACCAGGCGTTTCCCCCTGGAAGCTCCCTCGTGCGCT
CTCCTGTTCCGACCCTGCCGCTTACCGGATACCTGTCCGCCTTTCTCCCTTCGGGAAGCGTGGCGCTTTC
TCATAGCTCACGCTATAGGTATCTCAGTTCGGTGTAGGTCGTTCGCTCCAAGCTGGGCTGTGTGCACGAA
CCCCCCGTTCAGCCCGACCGCTGCGCCTTATCCGGTAACTATCGTCTTGAGTCCAACCCGGTAAGACACG
ACTTATCGCCACTGGCAGCAGCCACTGGTAACAGGATTAGCAGAGCGAGGTATGTAGGCGGTGCTACAGA
GTTCTTGAAGTGGTGGCCTAACTACGGCTACACTAGAAGAACAGTATTTGGTATCTGCGCTCTGCTGAAG
CCAGTTACCTTCGGAAAAAGAGTTGGTAGCTCTTGATCCGGCAAACAAACCACCGCTGGTAGCGGTGGTT
TTTTTGTTTGCAAGCAGCAGATTACGCGCAGAAAAAAAGGATCTCAAGAAGATCCTTTGATCTTTTCTAC
GGGGTCTGACGCTCAGTGGAACGAAAACTCACGTTAAGGGATTTTGGTCATGAGATTATCAAAAAGGATC
TTCACCTAGATCCTTTTAAATTAAAAATGAAGTTTTAAATCAATCTAAAGTATATATGAGTAAACTTGGT
CTGACAGTTACCAATGCTTAATCAGTGAGGCACCTATCTCAGCGATCTGTCTATTTCGTTCATCCATAGT
TGCCTGACTCCCCGTCGTGTAGATAACTACGATACGGGAGGGCTTACCATCTGGCCCCAGTGCTGCAATG
ATACCGCGAGACCCACGCTCACCGGCTCCAGATTTATCAGCAATAAACCAGCCAGCCGGAAGGGCCGAGC
GCAGAAGTGGTCCTGCAACTTTATCCGCCTCCATCCAGTCTATTAATTGTTGCCGGGAAGCTAGAGTAAG
TAGTTCGCCAGTTAATAGTTTGCGCAACGTTGTTGCCATTGCTACAGGCATCGTGGTGTCACGCTCGTCG
TTTGGTATGGCTTCATTCAGCTCCGGTTCCCAACGATCAAGGCGAGTTACATGATCCCCCATGTTGTGCA
AAAAAGCGGTTAGCTCCTTCGGTCCTCCGATCGTTGTCAGAAGTAAGTTGGCCGCAGTGTTATCACTCAT
GGTTATGGCAGCACTGCATAATTCTCTTACTGTCATGCCATCCGTAAGATGCTTTTCTGTGACTGGTGAG
TACTCAACCAAGTCATTCTGAGAATAGTGTATGCGGCGACCGAGTTGCTCTTGCCCGGCGTCAATACGGG
ATAATACCGCGCCACATAGCAGAACTTTAAAAGTGCTCATCATTGGAAAACGTTCTTCGGGGCGAAAACT
CTCAAGGATCTTACCGCTGTTGAGATCCAGTTCGATGTAACCCACTCGTGCACCCAACTGATCTTCAGCA
TCTTTTACTTTCACCAGCGTTTCTGGGTGAGCAAAAACAGGAAGGCAAAATGCCGCAAAAAAGGGAATAA
GGGCGACACGGAAATGTTGAATACTCATACTCTTCCTTTTTCAATATTATTGAAGCATTTATCAGGGTTA
TTGTCTCATGAGCGGATACATATTTGAATGTATTTAGAAAAATAAACAAATAGGGGTTCCGCGCACATTT
CCCCGAAAAGTGCCACCTGACGTCGACGGATCGGGAGATCTCCCGATCCCCTATGGTGCACTCTCAGTAC
AATCTGCTCTGATGCCGCATAGTTAAGCCAGTATCTGCTCCCTGCTTGTGTGTTGGAGGTCGCTGAGTAG
TGCGCGAGC
