>Addgene plasmid #105865 | pcDNA-K-GECO1 | depositor partial sequence | sequence record 200499 | K-GECO1 sequence
ATGGGCAGCGTGAAGCTGATCCCCAGCCTGACCACCGTGATCCTCGTGAAGTCCATGCTGCGGAAGCGGA
GCTTCGGCAACCCCTTCAAGTATAATACGGAGACCCTGTACCCCGCTGACGGCGGCCTGGAAGGCGCATG
TGACATGGCCCTGAAGCTCGTGGGCGGGGGCCACCTGAACTGCAGCCTTGAGACCACATACAGATCCAAG
AAACCCGCTACGAACCTCAAGATGCCCGGTGTCTACAACGTGGACCACAGACTGGAACGAATCAAAGAGG
CCGACGATGAGACCTACGTCGAGCTGCACGAGGTGGCTGTGGCCAGATACGTGGGCCTGGGTGGTGGCGG
AGGTACAGGCGGGAGTGTGAGCGAGCTGATTAAGGAGAACATGCCAATGAAGCTGTACATGGAGGGCACC
GTGAACAACCACCACTTCAAGTGCACATCCGAGGGCGAAGGCAAGCCCTACGAGGGCACCCAGACCATGA
GAATCAAGGTCGTCGAGGGCGGCCCTCTCCCCTTCGCCTTCGACATCCTGGCTACCAGCTTCATGTACGG
CAGCAGAACCTTCATCAAGCACCCTCCTGGCATCCCCGACTTCTTTAAGCAGTCCTTCCCTGAGGGCTTC
ACATGGGAGAGAGTCACCACATACGAAGACGGGGGCGTGCTGACCGCTACCCAGGACACCAGCCTCCAGG
ACGGCTGCCTCATCTACAACGTCAAGGTTAGAGGGATGAACTTCCCAGCCAACGGCCCTGTGATGCAGAA
GAAAACACTCGGCTGGGAGGCCAGTAATGGCCAACTGACTGAAGAGCAGATCGCAGAATTTAAAGAGGCT
TTCTCCCTATTTGACAAGGACGGGGATGGGACGATAACAACCAAGGAGCTGGGGACGGTGATGCGGTCTC
TGGGGCAGAACCCCACAGAAGCGGAGCTGCAGGACATGATCAATGAAGTAGATGCCGACGGTGACGGCAC
ATTCGACTTCCCTGAGTTCCTGACGATGATGGCAAGAAAAATGAGTTATAGAGTCACTGAAGAGGAAATT
AGAGAAGCGTTCCGCGTGTTTGATAAGGACGGCAATGGCTACATCGGCGCAGCAGAGCTTCGCCACGTGA
TGACAGACCTTGGAGAGAAGTTAACAGATGAGGAGGTTGATGAAATGATCAGGGTAGCAGACATCGATGG
GGATGGTCAGGTAAACTACGAAGAGTTTGTACAAATGATGACAGCGAAG
